>Addgene plasmid #100813 | pXJ42-p200 CUX1 | depositor full sequence | sequence record 189643 | pXJ42-p200 CUX1 sequence 8964 bps
GATCGGTGCGGGCCTCTTCGCTATTACGCCAGCTAGAGTCCGTTACATAACTTACGGTAAATGGCCCGCC
TGGCTGACCGCCCAACGACCCCCGCCCATTGACGTCAATAATGACGTATGTTCCCATAGTAACGCCAATA
GGGACTTTCCATTGACGTCAATGGGTGGAGTATTTACGGTAAACTGCCCACTTGGCAGTACATCAAGTGT
ATCATATGCCAAGTACGCCCCCTATTGACGTCAATGACGGTAAATGGCCCGCCTGGCATTATGCCCAGTA
CATGACCTTATGGGACTTTCCTACTTGGCAGTACATCTACGTATTAGTCATCGCTATTACCATGGTGATG
CGGTTTTGGCAGTACATCAATGGGCGTGGATAGCGGTTTGACTCACGGGGATTTCCAAGTCTCCACCCCA
TTGACGTCAATGGGAGTTTGTTTTGGCACCAAAATCAACGGGACTTTCCAAAATGTCGTAACAACTCCGC
CCCATTGACGCAAATGGGCGGTAGGCGTGTACGGTGGGAGGTCTATATAAGCAGAGCTCGTTTAGTGAAC
CGTCAGATCGCCTGGAGACGCCATCCACGCTGTTTTGACCTCCATAGAAGACACCGGGACCGATCCAGCC
TCCGCGGCCGGGAACGGTGCATTGGAACGGACCCCTAGGCTTTTGCAAAAAGCTCCGGATCGATCCTGAG
AACTTCAGGGTGAGTTTGGGGACCCTTGATTGTTCTTTCTTTTTCGCTATTGTAGGCCTAGGCTTTTGCA
AAAAGCTGGATCGATCCTGAGAACTTCAGGGTGAGTTTGGGGACCCTTGATTGTTCTTTCTTTTTCGCTA
TTGTAAAATTCATGTTATATGGAGGGGGCAAAGTTTTCAGGGTGTTGTTTAGAATGGGAAGATGTCCCTT
GTATCACCATGGACCCTCATGATAATTTTGTTTCTTTCACTTTCTACTCTGTTGACAACCATTGTCTCCT
CTTATTTTCTTTTCATTTTCTGTAACTTTTTCGTTAAACTTTAGCTTGCATTTGTAACGAATTTTTAAAT
TCACTTTTGTTTATTTGTCAGATTGTAAGTACTTTCTCTAATCACTTTTTTTTCAAGGCAATCAGGGTAT
ATTATATTGTACTTCAGCACAGTTTTAGAGAACAATTGTTATAATTAAATGATAAGGTAGAATATTTCTG
CATATAAATTCTGGCTGGCGTGGAAATATTCTTATTGGTAGAAACAACTACATCCTGGTCATCATCCTGC
CTTTCTCTTTATGGTTACAATGATATACACTGTTTGAGATGAGGATAAAATACTCTGAGTCCAAACCGGG
CCCCTCTGCTAACCATGTTCATGCCTTCTTCTTTTTCCTACAGCTCCTGGGCAACGTGCTGGTTATTGTG
CTGTCTCATCATTTTGGCAAAGAATTGTAATACGACTCACTATAGGGCGAATAGATCTGGTACCCTCGAG
CCACCATGGAGCAGAAGCTCATCTCTGAAGAGGACCTCATGTTGTGCGTACGCGGAGCCAGGTTGAAGAG
AGAACTCGATGCCACCGCAACGGTATTGGCGAACCGGCAGGATGAAAGTGAGCAGTCCAGAAAGCGGCTT
ATCGAACAGAGCCGGGAGTTCAAGAAGAACACTCCAGAGGATTTGCGCAAGCAGGTAGCGCCGCTGCTGA
AGAGTTTCCAAGGAGAGATTGATGCACTGAGTAAAAGAAGCAAGGAAGCTGAAGCAGCTTTCTTGAATGT
CTACAAAAGATTGATTGACGTCCCAGATCCCGTACCAGCTTTGGATCTCGGACAGCAACTCCAGCTCAAA
GTGCAGCGCCTGCACGATATTGAAACAGAGAACCAGAAACTTAGGGAAACTCTGGAAGAATACAACAAGG
AATTTGCTGAAGTGAAAAATCAAGAGGTTACGATAAAAGCACTTAAAGAGAAAATCCGAGAATATGAACA
GACACTGAAGAACCAAGCCGAAACCATAGCTCTTGAGAAGGAACAGAAGTTACAGAATGACTTTGCAGAA
AAGGAGAGAAAGCTGCAGGAGACACAGATGTCCACCACCTCAAAGCTGGAGGAAGCTGAGCATAAGGTTC
AGAGCCTACAAACAGCCCTGGAAAAAACTCGAACAGAATTATTTGACCTGAAAACCAAATACGATGAAGA
AACTACTGCAAAGGCCGACGAGATTGAAATGATCATGACGGACCTTGAAAGGGCAAACCAGAGGGCAGAG
GTGGCTCAGAGAGAGGCGGAGACCTTAAGGGAACAGCTCTCATCGGCCAATCACTCCCTCCAGCTGGCCT
CACAGATCCAGAAGGCACCAGACGTGGAGCAGGCCATAGAGGTGCTGACCCGCTCCAGCCTAGAAGTTGA
GTTGGCCGCCAAGGAGCGGGAGATCGCACAGCTGGTGGAGGACGTGCAGAGACTCCAGGCCAGCCTCACC
AAGCTGCGGGAGAATTCGGCCAGCCAGATCTCACAGCTTGAGCAGCAGCTGAGCGCCAAAAACAGCACAC
TCAAACAACTGGAAGAAAAACTCAAAGGCCAGGCTGACTATGAAGAGGTGAAGAAAGAGCTGAACATTCT
GAAGTCCATGGAGTTTGCACCGTCCGAGGGCGCTGGGACACAGGATGCGGCCAAGCCCCTGGAGGTGCTG
TTGCTGGAGAAGAACCGCTCGCTGCAGTCCGAGAACGCCGCGCTGCGCATCTCCAACAGCGACCTGAGCG
GGTCAGCCAGGAGGAAAGGGAAAGACCAGCCTGAAAGTCGGCGCCCGGGATCTTTGCCGGCCCCCCCTCC
TTCTCAGTTGCCCCGCAACCCGGGGGAGCAGGCTTCCAATACTAATGGTACACACCAGTTCTCACCAGCG
GGGTTAAGTCAAGACTTTTTCAGCTCATCCCTGGCAAGCCCCAGCCTACCCCTGGCTTCTACAGGAAAAT
TTGCACTAAACTCTCTTCTCCAGCGGCAGCTAATGCAGTCCTTCTACTCCAAGGCTATGCAGGAAGCCGG
AAGCACAAGCATGATTTTTTCAACAGGTCCATACAGCACAAACTCCATATCTTCCCAAAGTCCATTACAA
CAAAGCCCAGATGTCAATGGCATGGCCCCATCCCCCAGCCAGTCAGAAAGTGCTGGGAGCGTCTCCGAGG
GAGAGGAGATGGACACTGCAGAAATCGCCCGGCAGGTGAAAGAGCAGCTGATTAAGCACAATATCGGACA
ACGTATTTTCGGACATTATGTGTTGGGACTGTCTCAAGGGTCCGTGAGCGAGATTCTGGCCCGGCCCAAG
CCATGGAATAAACTGACTGTTCGTGGCAAGGAGCCATTTCACAAGATGAAACAGTTCCTCTCCGATGAGC
AGAACATCCTGGCCCTCCGTAGCATCCAAGGCAGACAAAGAGAGAATCCAGGCCAGAGCCTGAACAGACT
ATTTCAGGAAGTACCGAAACGAAGAAATGGGTCTGAAGGTAACATCACCACCCGGATCCGAGCCTCGGAG
ACTGGCTCTGATGAAGCCATCAAGTCCATCCTAGAGCAAGCCAAGAGGGAGCTCCAAGTGCAGAAAACTG
CAGAGCCGGCCCAGCCTTCCTCCGCATCCGGCAGCGGGAACTCTGATGAGCCCATCCGCTCCATCCTGCA
GCAAGCCCGCCGGGAGATGGAGGCCCAGCAGGCTGCCCTCGACCCTGCCTTAAAGCAGGCACCACTGTCC
CAGAGTGACATCACCATCCTCACCCCCAAGCTTCTGTCCACCTCGCCCATGCCCACCGTGTCCAGCTACC
CACCTCTCGCCATCTCCCTGAAGAAGCCCTCCGCAGCTCCTGAGGCCGGTGCCTCTGCTCTGCCGAACCC
CCCGGCCCTCAAAAAGGAGGCCCAGGACGCCCCCGGGCTGGACCCCCAGGGAGCAGCCGATTGTGCACAA
GGGGTCCTGAGACAGGTGAAAAATGAGGTGGGCCGCAGCGGTGCCTGGAAGGACCACTGGTGGAGCGCGG
TGCAGCCGGAGAGAAGAAATGCCGCCTCCTCCGAGGAGGCCAAGGCCAGAGAAACGGGCGGCGGGAAAGA
GAAGGGCAGCGGTGGCAGCGGAGGTGGCAGCCAGCCTCGGGCCGAGCGCAGTCAGCTCCAGGGACCCTCG
TCGTCAGAGTACTGGAAGGAGTGGCCCAGCGCTGAGTCCCCATACTCCCAGAGCTCAGAGCTGAGTCTGA
CCGGGGCCAGCCGCAGCGAGACACCACAGAACAGCCCCCTGCCATCCTCCCCGATCGTGCCCATGTCCAA
GCCCACCAAGCCCTCGGTCCCCCCGCTGACCCCCGAGCAGTACGAGGTCTACATGTACCAGGAGGTGGAC
ACCATCGAGCTCACCCGGCAGGTTAAGGAAAAGCTGGCCAAGAACGGCATCTGCCAGAGAATCTTCGGGG
AGAAGGTGCTGGGCCTGTCCCAGGGCAGCGTCAGCGACATGCTGTCCCGACCGAAGCCATGGAGCAAGCT
GACGCAGAAAGGCCGAGAACCCTTCATCCGGATGCAGCTCTGGCTGAACGGCGAGCTAGGCCAGGGTGTT
CTACCCGTCCAGGGCCAGCAGCAAGGGCCAGTCCTCCACTCCGTGACATCGCTCCAGGACCCGCTGCAGC
AGGGCTGTGTGAGCTCAGAAAGCACTCCAAAGACCTCCGCCAGCTGCAGCCCTGCCCCTGAGTCCCCGAT
GAGTTCCAGTGAGTCGGTGAAGAGCCTGACCGAGCTGGTCCAGCAGCCCTGTCCCCCCATCGAGGCGAGC
AAGGACAGCAAGCCACCAGAGCCCAGTGACCCGCCAGCATCCGACTCCCAGCCCACAACCCCGCTGCCTC
TCTCCGGACACTCGGCCCTCAGCATCCAAGAATTAGTAGCCATGTCCCCGGAGCTGGACACCTACGGCAT
AACCAAGCGGGTGAAGGAGGTGCTGACGGACAACAACCTCGGCCAGCGCTTATTTGGGGAGACCATCTTA
GGGCTCACCCAAGGCTCTGTCTCTGACCTCCTTGCCCGCCCCAAACCCTGGCATAAGCTCAGTCTGAAAG
GACGAGAGCCCTTCGTCCGGATGCAGCTGTGGCTGAACGACCCCAACAATGTGGAGAAGCTGATGGACAT
GAAACGGATGGAGAAGAAAGCCTACATGAAGCGGCGGCACAGCTCAGTCAGTGACAGCCAGCCCTGCGAA
CCGCCCTCTGTCGGCACCGAGTACAGCCAGGGCGCCAGCCCCCAGCCCCAGCACCAGCTGAAGAAACCCC
GGGTGGTGCTGGCTCCGGAGGAGAAGGAGGCGCTGAAACGAGCGTATCAGCAAAAGCCATACCCGTCACC
AAAAACCATCGAAGACCTCGCCACCCAGCTCAACCTGAAAACAAGCACCGTCATCAACTGGTTCCACAAC
TACAGGTCTCGGATCCGCAGAGAACTGTTCATTGAGGAAATTCAGGCCGGGAGTCAGGGCCAGGCGGGCG
CCAGCGACTCACCCTCGGCCCGCAGCGGCCGGGCGGCGCCCAGCTCGGAGGGCGACAGCTGCGACGGCGT
GGAGGCCACTGAGGGCCCAGGCAGCGCCGACACCGAGGAGCCCAAGTCTCAGGGAGAGGCCGAGCGGGAG
GAGGTGCCGCGGCCGGCGGAGCAGACGGAGCCGCCGCCCTCGGGGACCCCGGGCCCGGACGACGCCCGCG
ACGACGACCACGAGGGAGGCCCCGTGGAAGGCCCGGGGCCCCTGCCCAGCCCCGCCTCCGCGACCGCCAC
CGCCGCGCCCGCGGCCCCCGAGGACGCCGCTACCTCAGCCGCCGCCGCGCCGGGGGAGGGCCCCGCGGCC
CCGACGTCCGCGCCACCGCCCAGCAACAGCAGCAGCAGCAGCGCCCCCCGCAGGCCCAGCTCGCTGCAGA
GCCTTTTCGGCCTCCCCGAGGCCGCGGGCGCCCGGGACTCGCGCGACAACCCCCTGCGCAAGAAGAAGGC
CGCGAACTTGAACAGCATCATCCACCGCCTGGAGAAGGCCGCCAGCCGGGAGGAACCTATCGAATGGGAG
TTCTATCCATACGACGTACCTGACTACGCATGAGCGGCCGCGAATTCGATCTTATTAAAGCAGAACTTGT
TTATTGCAGCTTATAATGGTTACAAATAAAGCAATAGCATCACAAATTTCACAAATAAAGCATTTTTTTC
ACTGCATTCTAGTTGTGGTTTGTCCAAACTCATCAATGTATCTTATCATGTCTGGTCGACTCTAGACTCT
TCCGCTTCCTCGCTCACTGACTCGCTGCGCTCGGTCGTTCGGCTGCGGCGAGCGGTATCAGCTCACTCAA
AGGCGGTAATACGGTTATCCACAGAATCAGGGGATAACGCAGGAAAGAACATGTGAGCAAAAGGCCAGCA
AAAGGCCAGGAACCGTAAAAAGGCCGCGTTGCTGGCGTTTTTCCATAGGCTCCGCCCCCCTGACGAGCAT
CACAAAAATCGACGCTCAAGTCAGAGGTGGCGAAACCCGACAGGACTATAAAGATACCAGGCGTTTCCCC
CTGGAAGCTCCCTCGTGCGCTCTCCTGTTCCGACCCTGCCGCTTACCGGATACCTGTCCGCCTTTCTCCC
TTCGGGAAGCGTGGCGCTTTCTCAATGCTCACGCTGTAGGTATCTCAGTTCGGTGTAGGTCGTTCGCTCC
AAGCTGGGCTGTGTGCACGAACCCCCCGTTCAGCCCGACCGCTGCGCCTTATCCGGTAACTATCGTCTTG
AGTCCAACCCGGTAAGACACGACTTATCGCCACTGGCAGCAGCCACTGGTAACAGGATTAGCAGAGCGAG
GTATGTAGGCGGTGCTACAGAGTTCTTGAAGTGGTGGCCTAACTACGGCTACACTAGAAGGACAGTATTT
GGTATCTGCGCTCTGCTGAAGCCAGTTACCTTCGGAAAAAGAGTTGGTAGCTCTTGATCCGGCAAACAAA
CCACCGCTGGTAGCGGTGGTTTTTTTGTTTGCAAGCAGCAGATTACGCGCAGAAAAAAAGGATCTCAAGA
AGATCCTTTGATCTTTTCTACGGGGTCTGACGCTCAGTGGAACGAAAACTCACGTTAAGGGATTTTGGTC
ATGAGATTATCAAAAAGGATCTTCACCTAGATCCTTTTAAATTAAAAATGAAGTTTTAAATCAATCTAAA
GTATATATGAGTAAACTTGGTCTGACAGTTACCAATGCTTAATCAGTGAGGCACCTATCTCAGCGATCTG
TCTATTTCGTTCATCCATAGTTGCCTGACTCCCCGTCGTGTAGATAACTACGATACGGGAGGGCTTACCA
TCTGGCCCCAGTGCTGCAATGATACCGCGAGACCCACGCTCACCGGCTCCAGATTTATCAGCAATAAACC
AGCCAGCCGGAAGGGCCGAGCGCAGAAGTGGTCCTGCAACTTTATCCGCCTCCATCCAGTCTATTAATTG
TTGCCGGGAAGCTAGAGTAAGTAGTTCGCCAGTTAATAGTTTGCGCAACGTTGTTGCCATTGCTACAGGC
ATCGTGGTGTCACGCTCGTCGTTTGGTATGGCTTCATTCAGCTCCGGTTCCCAACGATCAAGGCGAGTTA
CATGATCCCCCATGTTGTGCAAAAAAGCGGTTAGCTCCTTCGGTCCTCCGATCGTTGTCAGAAGTAAGTT
GGCCGCAGTGTTATCACTCATGGTTATGGCAGCACTGCATAATTCTCTTACTGTCATGCCATCCGTAAGA
TGCTTTTCTGTGACTGGTGAGTACTCAACCAAGTCATTCTGAGAATAGTGTATGCGGCGACCGAGTTGCT
CTTGCCCGGCGTCAATACGGGATAATACCGCGCCACATAGCAGAACTTTAAAAGTGCTCATCATTGGAAA
ACGTTCTTCGGGGCGAAAACTCTCAAGGATCTTACCGCTGTTGAGATCCAGTTCGATGTAACCCACTCGT
GCACCCAACTGATCTTCAGCATCTTTTACTTTCACCAGCGTTTCTGGGTGAGCAAAAACAGGAAGGCAAA
ATGCCGCAAAAAAGGGAATAAGGGCGACACGGAAATGTTGAATACTCATACTCTTCTTTTTTCAATATTA
TTGAAGCATTTATCAGGGTTATTGTCTCATGAGCGGATACATATTTGAATGTATTTAGAAAAATAAACAA
ATAGGGGTTCCGCGCACATTTCCCCGAAAAGTGCCACCTGACGTCTAAGAAACCATTATTATCATGACAT
TAACCTATAAAAATAGGCGTATCACGAGGCCCCTTTCGTCTCGCGCGTTTCGGTGATGACGGTGAAAACC
TCTGACACATGCAGCTCCCGGAGACGGTCACAGCTTGTCTGTAAGCGGATGCCGGGAGCAGACAAGCCCG
TCAGGGCGCGTCAGCGGGTGTTGGCGGGTGTCGGGGCTGGCTTAACTATGCGGCATCAGAGCAGATTGTA
CTGAGAGTGCACCATATGCGGTGTGAAATACCGCACAGATGCGTAAGGAGAAAATACCGCATCAGGAAAT
TGTAAACGTTAATATTTTGTTAAAATTCGCGTTAAATTTTTGTTAAATCAGCTCATTTTTTAACCAATAG
GCCGAAATCGGCAAAATCCCTTATAAATCAAAAGAATAGACCGAGATAGGGTTGAGTGTTGTTCCAGTTT
GGAACAAGAGTCCACTATTAAAGAACGTGGACTCCAACGTCAAAGG
[49 nt withheld, positions 8657-8705]
T
[91 nt withheld, positions 8707-8797]
G
[124 nt withheld, positions 8799-8922]
CGCGCCATTCGCCATTCAGGCTACGCAACTGTTGGGAAGGGC
Features (pLannotate 1.2.2; 17 found; start..end, strand, type, name):
     41..344     +  enhancer       CMV enhancer: human cytomegalovirus immediate early enhancer
    345..548     +  promoter       CMV promoter: human cytomegalovirus (CMV) immediate early promoter
    664..686     +  promoter       SRα promoter (fragment): hybrid promoter consisting of the SV40 early promoter plus part of the long terminal repeat of human T-lymphotrophic virus 1
    710..754     +  intron         β-globin intron (fragment): intron from rabbit β-globin gene
    754..772     +  promoter       SV40 promoter (fragment): SV40 early promoter
    801..1373    +  intron         β-globin intron: intron from rabbit β-globin gene
   1428..1446    +  promoter       T7 promoter: promoter for bacteriophage T7 RNA polymerase
   1479..1501    +  CDS            3xMyc (fragment): 3 tandem Myc epitope tags
   1509..6023    +  CDS            CUX1: CUX1_HUMAN - Also known as CUTL1. Experimental evidence at protein level: Swiss-Prot protein existence level 1. [CDP/Cux p110]: Plays a role in cell cycle progression, in particular at the G1/S transition. As cells progress into S phase, a fraction of CUX1 molecules is proteolytically processed into N- terminally truncated proteins of 110 kDa. While CUX1 only transiently binds to DNA and carries the CCAAT-displacement activity, CDP/Cux p110 makes a stable interaction with DNA and stimulates expression of genes such as POLA1. From Homo sapiens (Human).
   6084..6205    +  polyA_signal   SV40 poly(A) signal: SV40 polyadenylation signal
   6410..6998    -  rep_origin     ori: high-copy-number ColE1/pMB1/pBR322/pUC origin of replication
   7169..8029    -  CDS            AmpR: β-lactamase; bla; confers resistance to ampicillin, carbenicillin, and related antibiotics
   8030..8134    -  promoter       AmpR promoter: bla
   8230..8265    +  CDS            rop (fragment): Rop protein, which maintains plasmids at low copy number; rop
   8367..8466    +  misc_feature   bom (fragment): basis of mobility region from pBR322
   8467..8922    -  rep_origin     f1 ori (sequence partly withheld): f1 bacteriophage origin of replication; arrow indicates direction of (+) strand synthesis
   8930..34      -  CDS            lacZα (fragment) (across the origin): LacZα fragment of β-galactosidase; lacZ fragment
