>Addgene plasmid #100813 | pXJ42-p200 CUX1 | addgene full sequence | sequence record 205855 | Addgene NGS Result
GATCGGTGCGGGCCTCTTCGCTATTACGCCAGCTAGAGTCCGTTACATAACTTACGGTAAATGGCCCGCC
TGGCTGACCGCCCAACGACCCCCGCCCATTGACGTCAATAATGACGTATGTTCCCATAGTAACGCCAATA
GGGACTTTCCATTGACGTCAATGGGTGGAGTATTTACGGTAAACTGCCCACTTGGCAGTACATCAAGTGT
ATCATATGCCAAGTACGCCCCCTATTGACGTCAATGACGGTAAATGGCCCGCCTGGCATTATGCCCAGTA
CATGACCTTATGGGACTTTCCTACTTGGCAGTACATCTACGTATTAGTCATCGCTATTACCATGGTGATG
CGGTTTTGGCAGTACATCAATGGGCGTGGATAGCGGTTTGACTCACGGGGATTTCCAAGTCTCCACCCCA
TTGACGTCAATGGGAGTTTGTTTTGGCACCAAAATCAACGGGACTTTCCAAAATGTCGTAACAACTCCGC
CCCATTGACGCAAATGGGCGGTAGGCGTGTACGGTGGGAGGTCTATATAAGCAGAGCTCGTTTAGTGAAC
CGTCAGATCGCCTGGAGACGCCATCCACGCTGTTTTGACCTCCATAGAAGACACCGGGACCGATCCAGCC
TCCGCGGCCGGGAACGGTGCATTGGAACGGACCCCTAGGCTTTTGCAAAAAGCTCCGGATCGATCCTGAG
AACTTCAGGGTGAGTTTGGGGACYCYKSRKYSKKSWWYSKTKYWYKSKAWYGKAMMCYTAGGCTTTTGCA
AAAAGCTCCGGATCGATCCTGAGAACTTCAGGGTGAGTTTGGGGACCCTTGATTGTTCTTTCTTTTTCGC
TATTGTAAAATTCATGTTATATGGAGGGGGCAAAGTTTTCAGGGTGTTGTTTAGAATGGGAAGATGTCCC
TTGTATCACCATGGACCCTCATGATAATTTTGTTTCTTTCACTTTCTACTCTGTTGACAACCATTGTCTC
CTCTTATTTTCTTTTCATTTTCTGTAACTTTTTCGTTAAACTTTAGCTTGCATTTGTAACGAATTTTTAA
ATTCACTTTTGTTTATTTGTCAGATTGTAAGTACTTTCTCTAATCACTTTTTTTTCAAGGCAATCAGGGT
ATATTATATTGTACTTCAGCACAGTTTTAGAGAACAATTGTTATAATTAAATGATAAGGTAGAATATTTC
TGCATATAAATTCTGGCTGGCGTGGAAATATTCTTATTGGTAGAAACAACTACATCCTGGTCATCATCCT
GCCTTTCTCTTTATGGTTACAATGATATACACTGTTTGAGATGAGGATAAAATACTCTGAGTCCAAACCG
GGCCCCTCTGCTAACCATGTTCATGCCTTCTTCTTTTTCCTACAGCTCCTGGGCAACGTGCTGGTTATTG
TGCTGTCTCATCATTTTGGCAAAGAATTGTAATACGACTCACTATAGGGCGAATTAGATCTGGTACCCTC
GAGCCACCATGGAGCAGAAGCTCATCTCTGAAGAGGACCTCATGTTGTGCGTACGCGGAGCCAGGTTGAA
GAGAGAACTCGATGCCACCGCAACGGTATTGGCGAACCGGCAGGATGAGAGTGAGCAGTCCAGAAAGCGG
CTTATCGAACAGAGCCGGGAGTTCAAGAAGAACACTCCAGAGGATTTGCGCAAGCAGGTAGCGCCGCTGC
TGAAGAGTTTCCAAGGAGAGATTGATGCACTGAGTAAAAGAAGCAAGGAAGCTGAAGCAGCTTTCTTGAA
TGTCTACAAAAGATTGATTGACGTCCCAGATCCCGTACCAGCTTTGGATCTCGGACAGCAACTCCAGCTC
AAAGTGCAGCGCCTGCACGATATTGAAACAGAGAACCAGAAACTTAGGGAAACTCTGGAAGAATACAACA
AGGAATTTGCTGAAGTGAAAAATCAAGAGGTTACGATAAAAGCACTTAAAGAGAAAATCCGAGAATATGA
ACAGACACTGAAGAACCAAGCCGAAACCATAGCTCTTGAGAAGGAACAGAAGTTACAGAATGACTTTGCA
GAAAAGGAGAGAAAGCTGCAGGAGACACAGATGTCCACCACCTCAAAGCTGGAGGAAGCTGAGCATAAGG
TTCAGAGCCTACAAACAGCCCTGGAAAAAACTCGAACAGAATTATTTGACCTGAAAACCAAATACGATGA
AGAAACTACTGCAAAGGCCGACGAGATTGAAATGATCATGACGGACCTTGAAAGGGCAAACCAGAGGGCA
GAGGTGGCTCAGAGAGAGGCGGAGACCTTAAGGGAACAGCTCTCATCGGCCAATCACTCCCTCCAGCTGG
CCTCACAGATCCAGAAGGCACCAGACGTGGAGCAGGCCATAGAGGTGCTGACCCGCTCCAGCCTAGAAGT
TGAGTTGGCCGCCAAGGAGCGGGAGATCGCACAGCTGGTGGAGGACGTGCAGAGACTCCAGGCCAGCCTC
ACCAAGCTGCGGGAGAATTCGGCCAGCCAGATCTCACAGCTTGAGCAGCAGCTGAGCGCCAAAAACAGCA
CACTCAAACAACTGGAAGAAAAACTCAAAGGCCAGGCTGACTATGAAGAGGTGAAGGAAGAGCTGAACAT
TCTGAAGTCCATGGAGTTTGCACCGTCCGAGGGCGCTGGGACACAGGATGCGGCCAAGCCCCTGGAGGTG
CTGTTGCTGGAGAAGAACCGCTCGCTGCAGTCCGAGAACGCCGCGCTGCGCATCTCCAACAGCGACCTGA
GCGGGTCAGCCAGGAGGAAAGGGAAAGACCAGCCTGAAAGTCGGCGCCCGGGATCTTTGCCGGCCCCCCC
TCCTTCTCAGTTGCCCCGCAACCCGGGGGAGCAGGCTTCCAATACTAATGGTACACACCAGTTCTCACCA
GCGGGGTTAAGTCAAGACTTTTTCAGCTCATCCCTGGCAAGCCCCAGCCTACCCCTGGCTTCTACAGGAA
AATTTGCACTAAACTCTCTTCTCCAGCGGCAGCTAATGCAGTCCTTCTACTCCAAGGCTATGCAGGAAGC
CGGAAGCACAAGCATGATTTTTTCAACAGGTCCATACAGCACAAACTCCATATCTTCCCAAAGTCCATTA
CAACAAAGCCCAGATGTCAATGGCATGGCCCCATCCCCCAGCCAGTCAGAAAGTGCTGGGAGCGTCTCCG
AGGGCGAGGAGATGGACACTGCAGAAATCGCCCGGCAGGTCAAAGAGCAGCTGATTAAGCACAATATCGG
ACAACGTATTTTCGGACATTATGTGTTGGGACTGTCTCAAGGGTCCGTGAGCGAGATTCTGGCCCGGCCC
AAGCCATGGAATAAACTGACTGTTCGTGGCAAGGAGCCATTTCACAAGATGAAACAGTTCCTCTCCGATG
AGCAGAACATCCTGGCCCTCCGTAGCATCCAAGGCAGACAAGGAGAGAATCCAGGCCAGAGCCTGAACAG
ACTATTTCAGGAAGTACCGAAACGAAGAAATGGGTCTGAAGGTAACATCACCACCCGGATCCGAGCCTCG
GAGACTGGCTCTGATGAAGCCATCAAGTCCATCCTAGAGCAAGCCAAGAGGGAGCTCCAAGTGCAGAAAA
CTGCAGAGCCGGCCCAGCCTTCCTCCGCATCCGGCAGCGGGAACTCTGATGACGCCATCCGCTCCATCCT
GCAGCAAGCCCGCCGGGAGATGGAGGCCCAGCAGGCTGCCCTCGACCCTGCCTTAAAGCAGGCACCACTG
TCCCAGAGTGACATCACCATCCTCACCCCCAAGCTTCTGTCCACCTCGCCCATGCCCACCGTGTCCAGCT
ACCCACCTCTCGCCATCTCCCTGAAGAAGCCCTCCGCAGCTCCTGAGGCCGGTGCCTCTGCTCTGCCGAA
CCCCCCGGCCCTCAAAAAGGAGGCCCAGGACGCCCCCGGGCTGGACCCCCAGGGAGCAGCCGATTGTGCA
CAAGGGGTCCTGAGACAGGTGAAAAATGAGGTGGGCCGCAGCGGTGCCTGGAAGGACCACTGGTGGAGCG
CGGTGCAGCCGGAGAGAAGAAATGCCGCCTCCTCCGAGGAGGCCAAGGCCGAAGAAACGGGCGGCGGGAA
AGAGAAGGGCAGCGGTGGCAGCGGAGGTGGCAGCCAGCCTCGGGCCGAGCGCAGTCAGCTCCAGGGACCC
TCGTCGTCAGAGTACTGGAAGGAGTGGCCCAGCGCTGAGTCCCCATACTCCCAGAGCTCAGAGCTGAGTC
TGACCGGGGCCAGCCGCAGCGAGACACCACAGAACAGCCCCCTGCCATCCTCCCCGATCGTGCCCATGTC
CAAGCCCACCAAGCCCTCGGTCCCCCCGCTGACCCCCGAGCAGTACGAGGTCTACATGTACCAGGAGGTG
GACACCATCGAGCTCACCCGGCAGGTTAAGGAAAAGCTGGCCAAGAACGGCATCTGCCAGAGAATCTTCG
GGGAGAAGGTGCTGGGCCTGTCCCAGGGCAGCGTCAGCGACATGCTGTCCCGACCGAAGCCATGGAGCAA
GCTGACGCAGAAAGGCCGAGAACCCTTCATCCGGATGCAGCTCTGGCTGAACGGCGAGCTAGGCCAGGGT
GTTCTACCCGTCCAGGGCCAGCAGCAAGGGCCAGTCCTCCACTCCGTGACATCGCTCCAGGACCCGCTGC
AGCAGGGCTGTGTGAGCTCAGAAAGCACTCCAAAGACCTCCGCCAGCTGCAGCCCTGCCCCTGAGTCCCC
GATGAGTTCCAGTGAGTCGGTGAAGAGCCTGACCGAGCTGGTCCAGCAGCCCTGTCCCCCCATCGAGGCG
AGCAAGGACAGCAAGCCACCAGAGCCCAGTGACCCGCCAGCATCCGACTCCCAGCCCACAACCCCGCTGC
CTCTCTCCGGACACTCGGCCCTCAGCATCCAAGAATTAGTAGCCATGTCCCCGGAGCTGGACACCTACGG
CATAACCAAGCGGGTGAAGGAGGTGCTGACGGACAACAACCTCGGCCAGCGCTTATTTGGGGAGACCATC
TTAGGGCTCACCCAAGGCTCTGTCTCTGACCTCCTTGCCCGCCCCAAACCCTGGCATAAGCTCAGTCTGA
AAGGACGAGAGCCCTTCGTCCGGATGCAGCTGTGGCTGAACGACCCCAACAATGTGGAGAAGCTGATGGA
CATGAAACGGATGGAGAAGAAAGCCTACATGAAGCGGCGGCACAGCTCAGTCAGTGACAGCCAGCCCTGC
GAACCGCCCTCTGTCGGCACCGAGTACAGCCAGGGCGCCAGCCCCCAGCCCCAGCACCAGCTGAAGAAAC
CCCGGGTGGTGCTGGCTCCGGAGGAGAAGGAGGCGCTGAAACGAGCGTATCAGCAAAAGCCATACCCGTC
ACCAAAAACCATCGAAGACCTCGCCACCCAGCTCAACCTGAAAACCAGCACCGTCATCAACTGGTTCCAC
AACTACAGGTCTCGGATCCGCAGAGAACTGTTCATTGAGGAAATTCAGGCCGGGAGTCAGGGCCAGGCGG
GCGCCAGCGACTCACCCTCGGCCCGCAGCGGCCGGGCGGCGCCCAGCTCGGAGGGCGACAGCTGCGACGG
CGTGGAGGCCACTGAGGGCCCAGGCAGCGCCGACACCGAGGAGCCCAAGTCTCAGGGAGAGGCCGAGCGG
GAGGAGGTGCCGCGGCCGGCGGAGCAGACGGAGCCGCCGCCCTCGGGGACCCCGGGCCCGGACGACGCCC
GCGACGACGACCACGAGGGAGGCCCCGTGGAAGGCCCGGGGCCCCTGCCCAGCCCCGCCTCCKCKACCSM
TACCGSCGCGCCCGNNGCCCCCGAGGACGCCGCYACCWMWGYSKMCGMCGSGCCGGGGGAGGGCCCCGCG
GCCCCGAGCTCCGCGCCGCCGCCCAGCAACAGCAGCAGCAGCAGCGCCCCCCGCAGGCCCAGCTCGCTGC
AGAGCCTTTTCGGCCTCCCCGAGGCCGCGGGCGCCCGGGACTCGCGCGACAACCCCCTGCGCAAGAAGAA
GGCCGCGAACTTGAACAGCATCATCCACCGCCTGGAGAAGGCCGCCAGCCGGGAGGAACCTATCGAATGG
GAGTTCTATCCATACGACGTACCTGACTACGCATGAGCGGCCGCGAATTCGATCTTATTAAAGCAGAACT
TGTTTATTGCAGCTTATAATGGTTACAAATAAAGCAATAGCATCACAAATTTCACAAATAAAGCATTTTT
TTCACTGCATTCTAGTTGTGGTTTGTCCAAACTCATCAATGTATCTTATCATGTCTGGTCGACTCTAGAC
TCTTCCGCTTCCTCGCTCACTGACTCGCTGCGCTCGGTCGTTCGGCTGCGGCGAGCGGTATCAGCTCACT
CAAAGGCGGTAATACGGTTATCCACAGAATCAGGGGATAACGCAGGAAAGAACATGTGAGCAAAAGGCCA
GCAAAAGGCCAGGAACCGTAAAAAGGCCGCGTTGCTGGCGTTTTTCCATAGGCTCCGCCCCCCTGACGAG
CATCACAAAAATCGACGCTCAAGTCAGAGGTGGCGAAACCCGACAGGACTATAAAGATACCAGGCGTTTC
CCCCTGGAAGCTCCCTCGTGCGCTCTCCTGTTCCGACCCTGCCGCTTACCGGATACCTGTCCGCCTTTCT
CCCTTCGGGAAGCGTGGCGCTTTCTCATAGCTCACGCTGTAGGTATCTCAGTTCGGTGTAGGTCGTTCGC
TCCAAGCTGGGCTGTGTGCACGAACCCCCCGTTCAGCCCGACCGCTGCGCCTTATCCGGTAACTATCGTC
TTGAGTCCAACCCGGTAAGACACGACTTATCGCCACTGGCAGCAGCCACTGGTAACAGGATTAGCAGAGC
GAGGTATGTAGGCGGTGCTACAGAGTTCTTGAAGTGGTGGCCTAACTACGGCTACACTAGAAGAACAGTA
TTTGGTATCTGCGCTCTGCTGAAGCCAGTTACCTTCGGAAAAAGAGTTGGTAGCTCTTGATCCGGCAAAC
AAACCACCGCTGGTAGCGGTGGTTTTTTTGTTTGCAAGCAGCAGATTACGCGCAGAAAAAAAGGATCTCA
AGAAGATCCTTTGATCTTTTCTACGGGGTCTGACGCTCAGTGGAACGAAAACTCACGTTAAGGGATTTTG
GTCATGAGATTATCAAAAAGGATCTTCACCTAGATCCTTTTAAATTAAAAATGAAGTTTTAAATCAATCT
AAAGTATATATGAGTAAACTTGGTCTGACAGTTACCAATGCTTAATCAGTGAGGCACCTATCTCAGCGAT
CTGTCTATTTCGTTCATCCATAGTTGCCTGACTCCCCGTCGTGTAGATAACTACGATACGGGAGGGCTTA
CCATCTGGCCCCAGTGCTGCAATGATACCGCGAGACCCACGCTCACCGGCTCCAGATTTATCAGCAATAA
ACCAGCCAGCCGGAAGGGCCGAGCGCAGAAGTGGTCCTGCAACTTTATCCGCCTCCATCCAGTCTATTAA
TTGTTGCCGGGAAGCTAGAGTAAGTAGTTCGCCAGTTAATAGTTTGCGCAACGTTGTTGCCATTGCTACA
GGCATCGTGGTGTCACGCTCGTCGTTTGGTATGGCTTCATTCAGCTCCGGTTCCCAACGATCAAGGCGAG
TTACATGATCCCCCATGTTGTGCAAAAAAGCGGTTAGCTCCTTCGGTCCTCCGATCGTTGTCAGAAGTAA
GTTGGCCGCAGTGTTATCACTCATGGTTATGGCAGCACTGCATAATTCTCTTACTGTCATGCCATCCGTA
AGATGCTTTTCTGTGACTGGTGAGTACTCAACCAAGTCATTCTGAGAATAGTGTATGCGGCGACCGAGTT
GCTCTTGCCCGGCGTCAATACGGGATAATACCGCGCCACATAGCAGAACTTTAAAAGTGCTCATCATTGG
AAAACGTTCTTCGGGGCGAAAACTCTCAAGGATCTTACCGCTGTTGAGATCCAGTTCGATGTAACCCACT
CGTGCACCCAACTGATCTTCAGCATCTTTTACTTTCACCAGCGTTTCTGGGTGAGCAAAAACAGGAAGGC
AAAATGCCGCAAAAAAGGGAATAAGGGCGACACGGAAATGTTGAATACTCATACTCTTCCTTTTTCAATA
TTATTGAAGCATTTATCAGGGTTATTGTCTCATGAGCGGATACATATTTGAATGTATTTAGAAAAATAAA
CAAATAGGGGTTCCGCGCACATTTCCCCGAAAAGTGCCACCTGACGTCTAAGAAACCATTATTATCATGA
CATTAACCTATAAAAATAGGCGTATCACGAGGCCCTTTCGTCTCGCGCGTTTCGGTGATGACGGTGAAAA
CCTCTGACACATGCAGCTCCCGGAGACGGTCACAGCTTGTCTGTAAGCGGATGCCGGGAGCAGACAAGCC
CGTCAGGGCGCGTCAGCGGGTGTTGGCGGGTGTCGGGGCTGGCTTAACTATGCGGCATCAGAGCAGATTG
TACTGAGAGTGCACCATATGCGGTGTGAAATACCGCACAGATGCGTAAGGAGAAAATACCGCATCAGGAA
ATTGTAAGCGTTAATATTTTGTTAAAATTCGCGTTAAATTTTTGTTAAATCAGCTCATTTTTTAACCAAT
AGGCCGAAATCGGCAAAATCCCTTATAAATCAAAAGAATAGACCGAGATAGGGTTGAGTGTTGTTCCAGT
TTGGAACAAGAGTCCACTATTAAAGAACGTGGACTCCAACGTCAAAGG
[49 nt withheld, positions 8659-8707]
T
[91 nt withheld, positions 8709-8799]
G
[124 nt withheld, positions 8801-8924]
CCATTCGCCATTCAGGCTGCGCAACTGTTGGGAAGGGC
Features (pLannotate 1.2.2; 16 found; start..end, strand, type, name):
     41..344     +  enhancer       CMV enhancer: human cytomegalovirus immediate early enhancer
    345..548     +  promoter       CMV promoter: human cytomegalovirus (CMV) immediate early promoter
    664..686     +  promoter       SRα promoter (fragment): hybrid promoter consisting of the SV40 early promoter plus part of the long terminal repeat of human T-lymphotrophic virus 1
    759..779     +  promoter       SRα promoter (fragment): hybrid promoter consisting of the SV40 early promoter plus part of the long terminal repeat of human T-lymphotrophic virus 1
    803..1375    +  intron         β-globin intron: intron from rabbit β-globin gene
   1430..1448    +  promoter       T7 promoter: promoter for bacteriophage T7 RNA polymerase
   1482..1504    +  CDS            3xMyc (fragment): 3 tandem Myc epitope tags
   1512..6026    +  CDS            CUX1: CUX1_HUMAN - Also known as CUTL1. Experimental evidence at protein level: Swiss-Prot protein existence level 1. [CDP/Cux p110]: Plays a role in cell cycle progression, in particular at the G1/S transition. As cells progress into S phase, a fraction of CUX1 molecules is proteolytically processed into N- terminally truncated proteins of 110 kDa. While CUX1 only transiently binds to DNA and carries the CCAAT-displacement activity, CDP/Cux p110 makes a stable interaction with DNA and stimulates expression of genes such as POLA1. From Homo sapiens (Human).
   6087..6208    +  polyA_signal   SV40 poly(A) signal: SV40 polyadenylation signal
   6413..7001    -  rep_origin     ori: high-copy-number ColE1/pMB1/pBR322/pUC origin of replication
   7172..8032    -  CDS            AmpR: β-lactamase; bla; confers resistance to ampicillin, carbenicillin, and related antibiotics
   8033..8137    -  promoter       AmpR promoter: bla
   8232..8267    +  CDS            rop (fragment): Rop protein, which maintains plasmids at low copy number; rop
   8369..8468    +  misc_feature   bom (fragment): basis of mobility region from pBR322
   8496..8924    -  rep_origin     f1 ori (sequence partly withheld): f1 bacteriophage origin of replication; arrow indicates direction of (+) strand synthesis
   8928..34      -  CDS            lacZα (fragment) (across the origin): LacZα fragment of β-galactosidase; lacZ fragment
