[The description below was written by a language model from this plasmid's Addgene catalogue record and pLannotate feature annotations shown in this document.]
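Description:
pXJ42-p200 CUX1 is a mammalian expression plasmid of about 9 kb that encodes the full-length human CUX1 transcription factor, the p200 isoform covering amino acids 1-1505. The backbone, pXJ42, is a polylinker variant of pXJ40 and was chosen by the depositors because it lacks the SV40 origin of replication, so it does not replicate episomally in cells expressing large T antigen. In bacteria it is maintained through a high-copy ColE1/pUC-type origin and selected with ampicillin via the β-lactamase gene. An f1 origin is also present, along with small remnants of rop, bom and lacZα that reflect the vector's cloning history.

Expression is driven by the human CMV immediate early enhancer and promoter, followed by the rabbit β-globin intron, which is spliced out of the transcript and generally improves mRNA processing and expression. A T7 promoter lies just upstream of the coding region and could support in vitro transcription. The open reading frame begins with an N-terminal Myc epitope (annotated as a short fragment matching a Myc tag), continues through the roughly 4.5 kb CUX1 coding sequence, and according to the catalogue entry ends with a C-terminal HA tag, although the automated annotation does not mark the HA tag. An SV40 polyadenylation signal terminates the transcript. The very short hits to SRα and SV40 promoters are likely incidental matches rather than functional elements. The depositor and sequencing-derived records agree closely, differing by only two nucleotides in length.

Because full-length CUX1 is proteolytically processed into shorter N-terminally truncated forms such as p110, the tags at opposite ends should allow the intact protein and its processed products to be distinguished. The associated publication examined CUX1 as a downstream effector of PAR2 signalling.
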