Addgene plasmid #100813: pXJ42-p200 CUX1
Purpose: Plasmid vector expressing human p200 CUX1 (amino acids 1-1505 of P39880), with an N-terminal Myc tag and a C-terminal HA tag
Depositing lab: Alain Nepveu. Depositing organization: McGill University. Publication: CUX1 transcription factor is a downstream effector of the proteinase-activated receptor 2 (PAR2). Wilson BJ, Harada R, LeDuy L, Hollenberg MD, Nepveu A. J Biol Chem. 2009 Jan 2;284(1):36-45. doi: 10.1074/jbc.M803808200. Epub 2008 Oct 24. PubMed 18952606.
Backbone
  Vector backbone: pXJ42
  Vector type: Mammalian Expression ; Note that this plasmid does not have an SV40 ori
Growth in bacteria
  Bacterial resistance: Ampicillin, 100 μg/mL
  Growth temperature: 37°C
  Growth strain: DH5alpha
  Copy number: Unknown
Gene/Insert
  Gene/Insert name: p200 CUX1
  Species: H. sapiens (human)
  GenBank ID: P39880
  Entrez Gene: CUX1 (a.k.a. CASP, CDP, CDP/Cut, CDP1, COY1, CUTL1, CUX, Clox, Cux/CDP, GDDI, GOLIM6, Nbla10317, p100, p110, p200, p75)
  Tag / fusion protein: Myc (N terminal on insert); HA (C terminal on insert)
Terms and licenses: Academic/Nonprofit Terms; Industry Terms: Not Available to Industry
Depositor comments: pXJ42 was derived (by another investigator) from pXJ40 (Cell 65:551-568, (1991) by changing the polylinker. It contains the human CMV promoter and intron 2 from the rabbit beta-globin gene We used pXJ42 originally because we needed a mammalian vector that did not contain the origin of replication of SV40. In practice, people in the lab found this was the best vector and we continued to use it for other applications.
How to cite: pXJ42-p200 CUX1 was a gift from Alain Nepveu (Addgene plasmid # 100813 ; http://n2t.net/addgene:100813 ; RRID:Addgene_100813)
